>Addgene plasmid #21659 | pMSCV PIG IMP-1-short | depositor full sequence | sequence record 9950 | Author sequence
TGAAAGACCCCACCTGTAGGTTTGGCAAGCTAGCTTAAGTAACGCCATTTTGCAAGGCATGGAAAATACA
TAACTGAGAATAGAGAAGTTCAGATCAAGGTTAGGAACAGAGAGACAGCAGAATATGGGCCAAACAGGAT
ATCTGTGGTAAGCAGTTCCTGCCCCGGCTCAGGGCCAAGAACAGATGGTCCCCAGATGCGGTCCCGCCCT
CAGCAGTTTCTAGAGAACCATCAGATGTTTCCAGGGTGCCCCAAGGACCTGAAATGACCCTGTGCCTTAT
TTGAACTAACCAATCAGTTCGCTTCTCGCTTCTGTTCGCGCGCTTCTGCTCCCCGAGCTCAATAAAAGAG
CCCACAACCCCTCACTCGGCGCGCCAGTCCTCCGATAGACTGCGTCGCCCGGGTACCCGTATTCCCAATA
AAGCCTCTTGCTGTTTGCATCCGAATCGTGGACTCGCTGATCCTTGGGAGGGTCTCCTCAGATTGATTGA
CTGCCCACCTCGGGGGTCTTTCATTTGGAGGTTCCACCGAGATTTGGAGACCCCTGCCCAGGGACCACCG
ACCCCCCCGCCGGGAGGTAAGCTGGCCAGCGGTCGTTTCGTGTCTGTCTCTGTCTTTGTGCGTGTTTGTG
CCGGCATCTAATGTTTGCGCCTGCGTCTGTACTAGTTAGCTAACTAGCTCTGTATCTGGCGGACCCGTGG
TGGAACTGACGAGTTCTGAACACCCGGCCGCAACCCTGGGAGACGTCCCAGGGACTTTGGGGGCCGTTTT
TGTGGCCCGACCTGAGGAAGGGAGTCGATGTGGAATCCGACCCCGTCAGGATATGTGGTTCTGGTAGGAG
ACGAGAACCTAAAACAGTTCCCGCCTCCGTCTGAATTTTTGCTTTCGGTTTGGAACCGAAGCCGCGCGTC
TTGTCTGCTGCAGCGCTGCAGCATCGTTCTGTGTTGTCTCTGTCTGACTGTGTTTCTGTATTTGTCTGAA
AATTAGGGCCAGACTGTTACCACTCCCTTAAGTTTGACCTTAGGTCACTGGAAAGATGTCGAGCGGATCG
CTCACAACCAGTCGGTAGATGTCAAGAAGAGACGTTGGGTTACCTTCTGCTCTGCAGAATGGCCAACCTT
TAACGTCGGATGGCCGCGAGACGGCACCTTTAACCGAGACCTCATCACCCAGGTTAAGATCAAGGTCTTT
TCACCTGGCCCGCATGGACACCCAGACCAGGTCCCCTACATCGTGACCTGGGAAGCCTTGGCTTTTGACC
CCCCTCCCTGGGTCAAGCCCTTTGTACACCCTAAGCCTCCGCCTCCTCTTCCTCCATCCGCCCCGTCTCT
CCCCCTTGAACCTCCTCGTTCGACCCCGCCTCGATCCTCCCTTTATCCAGCCCTCACTCCTTCTCTAGGC
GCCGGAATTAGATCTATGAACAAGCTTTACATCGGCAACCTCAACGAGAGCGTGACCCCCGCGGACTTGG
AGAAAGTGTTTGCGGAGCACAAGATCTCCTACAGCGGCCAGTTCTTGGTCAAATCCGGCTACGCCTTCGT
GGACTGCCCGGACGAGCACTGGGCGATGAAGGCCATCGAAACTTTCTCCGGGAAAGTAGAATTACAAGGA
AAACGCTTAGAGATTGAACATTCGGTGCCCAAAAAACAAAGGAGCCGGAAAATTCAAATCCGAAATATTC
CACCCCAGCTCCGATGGGAAGTACTGGACAGCCTGCTGGCTCAGTATGGTACAGTAGAGAACTGTGAGCA
AGTGAACACCGAGAGTGAGACGGCAGTGGTGAATGTCACCTATTCCAACCGGGAGCAGACCAGGCAAGCC
ATCATGAAGCTGAATGGCCACCAGTTGGAGAACCATGCCCTGAAGGTCTCCTACATCCCCGATGAGCAGA
TAGCACAGGGACCTGAGAATGGGCGCCGAGGGGGCTTTGGCTCTCGGGGTCAGCCCCGCCAGGGCTCACC
TGTGGCAGCGGGGGCCCCAGCCAAGCAGCAGCAAGTGGACATCCCCCTTCGGCTCCTGGTGCCCACCCAG
TATGTGGGTGCCATTATTGGCAAGGAGGGGGCCACCATCCGCAACATCACAAAACAGACCCAGTCCAAGA
TAGACGTGCATAGGAAGGAGAACGCAGGTGCAGCTGAAAAAGCCATCAGTGTGCACTCCACCCCTGAGGG
CTGCTCCTCCGCTTGTAAGATGATCTTGGAGATTATGCATAAAGAGGCTAAGGACACCAAAACGGCTGAC
GAGGTTCCCCTGAAGATCCTGGCCCATAATAACTTTGTAGGGCGTCTCATTGGCAAGGAAGGACGGAACC
TGAAGAAGGTAGAGCAAGATACCGAGACAAAAATCACCATCTCCTCGTTGCAAGACCTTACCCTTTACAA
CCCTGAGAGGACCATCACTGTGAAGGGGGCCATCGAGAATTGTTGCAGGGCCGAGCAGGAAATAATGAAG
AAAGTTCGGGAGGCCTATGAGAATGATGTGGCTGCCATGAGCCTGCAGTCTCACCTGATCCCTGGCCTGA
ACCTGGCTGCTGTAGGTCTTTTCCCAGCTTCATCCAGCGCAGTCCCGCCGCCTCCCAGCAGCGTTACTGG
GGCTGCTCCCTATAGCTCCTTTATGCAGGCTCCCGAGCAGGAGATGGTGCAGGTGTTTATCCCCGCCCAG
GCAGTGGGCGCCATCATCGGCAAGAAGGGGCAGCACATCAAACAGCTCTCCCGGTTTGCCAGCGCCTCCA
TCAAGATTGCACCACCCGAAACACCTGACTCCAAAGTTCGTATGGTTATCATCACTGGACCGCCAGAGGC
CCAATTCAAGGCTCAGGGAAGAATCTATGGCAAACTCAAGGAGGAGAACTTCTTTGGTCCCAAGGAGGAA
GTGAAGCTGGAGACCCACATACGTGTGCCAGCATCAGCAGCTGGCCGGGTCATTGGCAAAGGTGGAAAAA
CGGTGAACGAGTTGCAGAATTTGACGGCAGCTGAGGTGGTAGTACCAAGAGACCAGACCCCTGATGAGAA
CGACCAGGTCATCGTGAAAATCATCGGACATTTCTATGCCAGTCAGATGGCTCAACGGAAGATCCGAGAC
ATCCTGGCCCAGGTTAAGCAGCAGCATCAGAAGGGACAGAGTAACCAGGCCCAGGCACGGAGGAAGTGAC
CAGCCCCTCCCTGTCCCTTCGAGTCCAGGACAACAACGGGCAGAAATCGAGAGTGTGCTCTCCCCGGCAG
GCCTGAGAATGAGTGGGAATCCGGGACACCTGGGCCGGGCTGTAGATCAGGTTTGCCCACTTGATTGAGA
AAGATGTTCCAGTGAGGAACCCTGATCTCTCAGCCCCAAACACCCACCCAATTGGCCCAACACTGTCTGC
CCCTCGGGGTGTCAGAAATTCTAGCGCAAGGCACTTTTAAACGTGGATTGTTTAAAGAAGCTCTCCAGGC
CCCACCAAGAGGGTGGATCACACCTCAGTGGGAAGAAAAATAAAATTTCCTTCAGGTTTTAAAAACATGC
AGAGAGGTGTTTTAATCAGCCTTAAAGGATGGTTCATTTCTCGAGGTTAACGAATTCTACCGGGTAGGGG
AGGCGCTTTTCCCAAGGCAGTCTGGAGCATGCGCTTTAGCAGCCCCGCTGGGCACTTGGCGCTACACAAG
TGGCCTCTGGCCTCGCACACATTCCACATCCACCGGTAGGCGCCAACCGGCTCCGTTCTTTGGTGGCCCC
TTCGCGCCACCTTCTACTCCTCCCCTAGTCAGGAAGTTCCCCCCCGCCCCGCAGCTCGCGTCGTGCAGGA
CGTGACAAATGGAAGTAGCACGTCTCACTAGTCTCGTGCAGATGGACAGCACCGCTGAGCAATGGAAGCG
GGTAGGCCTTTGGGGCAGCGGCCAATAGCAGCTTTGCTCCTTCGCTTTCTGGGCTCAGAGGCTGGGAAGG
GGTGGGTCCGGGGGCGGGCTCAGGGGCGGGCTCAGGGGCGGGGCGGGCGCCCGAAGGTCCTCCGGAGGCC
CGGCATTCTGCACGCTTCAAAAGCGCACGTCTGCCGCGCTGTTCTCCTCTTCCTCATCTCCGGGCCTTTC
GACCTGCAGCCCAAGCTTACCATGACCGAGTACAAGCCCACGGTGCGCCTCGCCACCCGCGACGACGTCC
CCAGGGCCGTACGCACCCTCGCCGCCGCGTTCGCCGACTACCCCGCCACGCGCCACACCGTCGATCCGGA
CCGCCACATCGAGCGGGTCACCGAGCTGCAAGAACTCTTCCTCACGCGCGTCGGGCTCGACATCGGCAAG
GTGTGGGTCGCGGACGACGGCGCCGCGGTGGCGGTCTGGACCACGCCGGAGAGCGTCGAAGCGGGGGCGG
TGTTCGCCGAGATCGGCCCGCGCATGGCCGAGTTGAGCGGTTCCCGGCTGGCCGCGCAGCAACAGATGGA
AGGCCTCCTGGCGCCGCACCGGCCCAAGGAGCCCGCGTGGTTCCTGGCCACCGTCGGCGTCTCGCCCGAC
CACCAGGGCAAGGGTCTGGGCAGCGCCGTCGTGCTCCCCGGAGTGGAGGCGGCCGAGCGCGCCGGGGTGC
CCGCCTTCCTGGAGACCTCCGCGCCCCGCAACCTCCCCTTCTACGAGCGGCTCGGCTTCACCGTCACCGC
CGACGTCGAGGTGCCCGAAGGACCGCGCACCTGGTGCATGACCCGCAAGCCCGGTGCCTGACGCCCGCCC
CACGACCCGCAGCGCCCGACCGAAAGGAGCGCACGACCCCATCATCCAATTCCGCCCCCCCCCCCTAACG
TTACTGGCCGAAGCCGCTTGGAATAAGGCCGGTGTGCGTTTGTCTATATGTTATTTTCCACCATATTGCC
GTCTTTTGGCAATGTGAGGGCCCGGAAACCTGGCCCTGTCTTCTTGACGAGCATTCCTAGGGGTCTTTCC
CCTCTCGCCAAAGGAATGCAAGGTCTGTTGAATGTCGTGAAGGAAGCAGTTCCTCTGGAAGCTTCTTGAA
GACAAACAACGTCTGTAGCGACCCTTTGCAGGCAGCGGAACCCCCCACCTGGCGACAGGTGCCTCTGCGG
CCAAAAGCCACGTGTATAAGATACACCTGCAAAGGCGGCACAACCCCAGTGCCACGTTGTGAGTTGGATA
GTTGTGGAAAGAGTCAAATGGCTCTCCTCAAGCGTATTCAACAAGGGGCTGAAGGATGCCCAGAAGGTAC
CCCATTGTATGGGATCTGATCTGGGGCCTCGGTGCACATGCTTTACATGTGTTTAGTCGAGGTTAAAAAA
CGTCTAGGCCCCCCGAACCACGGGGACGTGGTTTTCCTTTGAAAAACACGATGATAATATGGCCACAACC
ATGGTGAGCAAGGGCGAGGAGCTGTTCACCGGGGTGGTGCCCATCCTGGTCGAGCTGGACGGCGACGTAA
ACGGCCACAAGTTCAGCGTGTCCGGCGAGGGCGAGGGCGATGCCACCTACGGCAAGCTGACCCTGAAGTT
CATCTGCACCACCGGCAAGCTGCCCGTGCCCTGGCCCACCCTCGTGACCACCCTGACCTACGGCGTGCAG
TGCTTCAGCCGCTACCCCGACCACATGAAGCAGCACGACTTCTTCAAGTCCGCCATGCCCGAAGGCTACG
TCCAGGAGCGCACCATCTTCTTCAAGGACGACGGCAACTACAAGACCCGCGCCGAGGTGAAGTTCGAGGG
CGACACCCTGGTGAACCGCATCGAGCTGAAGGGCATCGACTTCAAGGAGGACGGCAACATCCTGGGGCAC
AAGCTGGAGTACAACTACAACAGCCACAACGTCTATATCATGGCCGACAAGCAGAAGAACGGCATCAAGG
TGAACTTCAAGATCCGCCACAACATCGAGGACGGCAGCGTGCAGCTCGCCGACCACTACCAGCAGAACAC
CCCCATCGGCGACGGCCCCGTGCTGCTGCCCGACAACCACTACCTGAGCACCCAGTCCGCCCTGAGCAAA
GACCCCAACGAGAAGCGCGATCACATGGTCCTGCTGGAGTTCGTGACCGCCGCCGGGATCACTCTCGGCA
TGGACGAGCTGTACAAGTAATGAATTAATTAAGAATTATCAAGCTTATCGATACCGTCGACCTGCAGCCA
AGCTTATCGATAAAATAAAAGATTTTATTTAGTCTCCAGAAAAAGGGGGGAATGAAAGACCCCACCTGTA
GGTTTGGCAAGCTAGCTTAAGTAACGCCATTTTGCAAGGCATGGAAAATACATAACTGAGAATAGAGAAG
TTCAGATCAAGGTTAGGAACAGAGAGACAGCAGAATATGGGCCAAACAGGATATCTGTGGTAAGCAGTTC
CTGCCCCGGCTCAGGGCCAAGAACAGATGGTCCCCAGATGCGGTCCCGCCCTCAGCAGTTTCTAGAGAAC
CATCAGATGTTTCCAGGGTGCCCCAAGGACCTGAAATGACCCTGTGCCTTATTTGAACTAACCAATCAGT
TCGCTTCTCGCTTCTGTTCGCGCGCTTCTGCTCCCCGAGCTCAATAAAAGAGCCCACAACCCCTCACTCG
GCGCGCCAGTCCTCCGATAGACTGCGTCGCCCGGGTACCCGTGTATCCAATAAACCCTCTTGCAGTTGCA
TCCGACTTGTGGTCTCGCTGTTCCTTGGGAGGGTCTCCTCTGAGTGATTGACTACCCGTCAGCGGGGGTC
TTTCATGGGTAACAGTTTCTTGAAGTTGGAGAACAACATTCTGAGGGTAGGAGTCGAATATTAAGTAATC
CTGACTCAATTAGCCACTGTTTTGAATCCACATACTCCAATACTCCTGAAATAGTTCATTATGGACAGCG
CAGAAGAGCTGGGGAGAATTAATTCGTAATCATGGTCATAGCTGTTTCCTGTGTGAAATTGTTATCCGCT
CACAATTCCACACAACATACGAGCCGGAAGCATAAAGTGTAAAGCCTGGGGTGCCTAATGAGTGAGCTAA
CTCACATTAATTGCGTTGCGCTCACTGCCCGCTTTCCAGTCGGGAAACCTGTCGTGCCAGCTGCATTAAT
GAATCGGCCAACGCGCGGGGAGAGGCGGTTTGCGTATTGGGCGCTCTTCCGCTTCCTCGCTCACTGACTC
GCTGCGCTCGGTCGTTCGGCTGCGGCGAGCGGTATCAGCTCACTCAAAGGCGGTAATACGGTTATCCACA
GAATCAGGGGATAACGCAGGAAAGAACATGTGAGCAAAAGGCCAGCAAAAGGCCAGGAACCGTAAAAAGG
CCGCGTTGCTGGCGTTTTTCCATAGGCTCCGCCCCCCTGACGAGCATCACAAAAATCGACGCTCAAGTCA
GAGGTGGCGAAACCCGACAGGACTATAAAGATACCAGGCGTTTCCCCCTGGAAGCTCCCTCGTGCGCTCT
CCTGTTCCGACCCTGCCGCTTACCGGATACCTGTCCGCCTTTCTCCCTTCGGGAAGCGTGGCGCTTTCTC
ATAGCTCACGCTGTAGGTATCTCAGTTCGGTGTAGGTCGTTCGCTCCAAGCTGGGCTGTGTGCACGAACC
CCCCGTTCAGCCCGACCGCTGCGCCTTATCCGGTAACTATCGTCTTGAGTCCAACCCGGTAAGACACGAC
TTATCGCCACTGGCAGCAGCCACTGGTAACAGGATTAGCAGAGCGAGGTATGTAGGCGGTGCTACAGAGT
TCTTGAAGTGGTGGCCTAACTACGGCTACACTAGAAGGACAGTATTTGGTATCTGCGCTCTGCTGAAGCC
AGTTACCTTCGGAAAAAGAGTTGGTAGCTCTTGATCCGGCAAACAAACCACCGCTGGTAGCGGTGGTTTT
TTTGTTTGCAAGCAGCAGATTACGCGCAGAAAAAAAGGATCTCAAGAAGATCCTTTGATCTTTTCTACGG
GGTCTGACGCTCAGTGGAACGAAAACTCACGTTAAGGGATTTTGGTCATGAGATTATCAAAAAGGATCTT
CACCTAGATCCTTTTAAATTAAAAATGAAGTTTTAAATCAATCTAAAGTATATATGAGTAAACTTGGTCT
GACAGTTACCAATGCTTAATCAGTGAGGCACCTATCTCAGCGATCTGTCTATTTCGTTCATCCATAGTTG
CCTGACTCCCCGTCGTGTAGATAACTACGATACGGGAGGGCTTACCATCTGGCCCCAGTGCTGCAATGAT
ACCGCGAGACCCACGCTCACCGGCTCCAGATTTATCAGCAATAAACCAGCCAGCCGGAAGGGCCGAGCGC
AGAAGTGGTCCTGCAACTTTATCCGCCTCCATCCAGTCTATTAATTGTTGCCGGGAAGCTAGAGTAAGTA
GTTCGCCAGTTAATAGTTTGCGCAACGTTGTTGCCATTGCTACAGGCATCGTGGTGTCACGCTCGTCGTT
TGGTATGGCTTCATTCAGCTCCGGTTCCCAACGATCAAGGCGAGTTACATGATCCCCCATGTTGTGCAAA
AAAGCGGTTAGCTCCTTCGGTCCTCCGATCGTTGTCAGAAGTAAGTTGGCCGCAGTGTTATCACTCATGG
TTATGGCAGCACTGCATAATTCTCTTACTGTCATGCCATCCGTAAGATGCTTTTCTGTGACTGGTGAGTA
CTCAACCAAGTCATTCTGAGAATAGTGTATGCGGCGACCGAGTTGCTCTTGCCCGGCGTCAATACGGGAT
AATACCGCGCCACATAGCAGAACTTTAAAAGTGCTCATCATTGGAAAACGTTCTTCGGGGCGAAAACTCT
CAAGGATCTTACCGCTGTTGAGATCCAGTTCGATGTAACCCACTCGTGCACCCAACTGATCTTCAGCATC
TTTTACTTTCACCAGCGTTTCTGGGTGAGCAAAAACAGGAAGGCAAAATGCCGCAAAAAAGGGAATAAGG
GCGACACGGAAATGTTGAATACTCATACTCTTCCTTTTTCAATATTATTGAAGCATTTATCAGGGTTATT
GTCTCATGAGCGGATACATATTTGAATGTATTTAGAAAAATAAACAAATAGGGGTTCCGCGCACATTTCC
CCGAAAAGTGCCACCTGACGTCTAAGAAACCATTATTATCATGACATTAACCTATAAAAATAGGCGTATC
ACGAGGCCCTTTCGTCTCGCGCGTTTCGGTGATGACGGTGAAAACCTCTGACACATGCAGCTCCCGGAGA
CGGTCACAGCTTGTCTGTAAGCGGATGCCGGGAGCAGACAAGCCCGTCAGGGCGCGTCAGCGGGTGTTGG
CGGGTGTCGGGGCTGGCTTAACTATGCGGCATCAGAGCAGATTGTACTGAGAGTGCACCATATGCGGTGT
GAAATACCGCACAGATGCGTAAGGAGAAAATACCGCATCAGGCGCCATTCGCCATTCAGGCTGCGCAACT
GTTGGGAAGGGCGATCGGTGCGGGCCTCTTCGCTATTACGCCAGCTGGCGAAAGGGGGATGTGCTGCAAG
GCGATTAAGTTGGGTAACGCCAGGGTTTTCCCAGTCACGACGTTGTAAAACGACGGCGCAAGGAATGGTG
CATGCAAGGAGATGGCGCCCAACAGTCCCCCGGCCACGGGGCCTGCCACCATACCCACGCCGAAACAAGC
GCTCATGAGCCCGAAGTGGCGAGCCCGATCTTCCCCATCGGTGATGTCGGCGATATAGGCGCCAGCAACC
GCACCTGTGGCGCCGGTGATGCCGGCCACGATGCGTCCGGCGTAGAGGCGATTAGTCCAATTTGTTAAAG
ACAGGATATCAGTGGTCCAGGCTCTAGTTTTGACTCAACAATATCACCAGCTGAAGCCTATAGAGTACGA
GCCATAGATAAAATAAAAGATTTTATTTAGTCTCCAGAAAAAGGGGGGAA
Features (pLannotate 1.2.2; 22 found; start..end, strand, type, name):
    579..920     +  misc_feature   MESV Ψ: packaging signal of murine embryonic stem cell virus
    987..1403    +  CDS            gag (truncated): truncated Moloney murine leukemia virus (MMLV) gag gene lacking the start codon
   1416..3146    +  CDS            IGF2BP1: IF2B1_HUMAN - Also known as CRDBP, VICKZ1, ZBP1. Experimental evidence at protein level: Swiss-Prot protein existence level 1. RNA-binding factor that recruits target transcripts to cytoplasmic protein-RNA complexes (mRNPs). This transcript 'caging' into mRNPs allows mRNA transport and transient storage. It also modulates the rate and location at which target transcripts encounter the translational apparatus and shields them from endonuclease attacks or microRNA-mediated degradation. Plays a direct role in the transport and translation of transcripts required for axonal regeneration in adult s
   3562..4061    +  promoter       PGK promoter: mouse phosphoglycerate kinase 1 promoter
   4082..4681    +  CDS            PuroR: puromycin N-acetyltransferase; pac from Streptomyces alboniger; confers resistance to puromycin
   4758..5309    +  misc_feature   IRES: internal ribosome entry site (IRES) of the encephalomyocarditis virus (EMCV)
   5321..6040    +  CDS            EGFP: the original enhanced GFP (Yang et al., 1996) mammalian codon-optimized
   6057..6083    +  misc_feature   MCS (fragment): pBluescript multiple cloning site
   6142..6656    +  LTR            3' LTR: 3' long terminal repeat from murine embryonic stem cell virus
   6849..6865    -  protein_bind   lac operator: The lac repressor binds to the lac operator to inhibit transcription in E. coli. This inhibition can be relieved by adding lactose or isopropyl-β-D-thiogalactopyranoside (IPTG). lac repressor encoded by lacI
   6873..6903    -  promoter       lac promoter: promoter for the E. coli lac operon
   6918..6939    -  protein_bind   CAP binding site: CAP binding activates transcription in the presence of cAMP. E. coli catabolite activator protein
   6952..7044    -  CDS            lacI (fragment): lac repressor; lacI; The lac repressor binds to the lac operator to inhibit transcription in E. coli. This inhibition can be relieved by adding lactose or isopropyl-β-D-thiogalactopyranoside (IPTG).
   7227..7815    -  rep_origin     ori: high-copy-number ColE1/pMB1/pBR322/pUC origin of replication
   7986..8846    -  CDS            AmpR: β-lactamase; bla; confers resistance to ampicillin, carbenicillin, and related antibiotics
   8847..8951    -  promoter       AmpR promoter: bla
   9046..9081    +  CDS            rop (fragment): Rop protein, which maintains plasmids at low copy number; rop
   9183..9282    +  misc_feature   bom (fragment): basis of mobility region from pBR322
   9288..9437    -  CDS            lacZα (fragment): LacZα fragment of β-galactosidase; lacZ fragment
   9437..9638    -  CDS            TcR (fragment): tetracycline efflux protein; tet; confers resistance to tetracycline
   9639..9737    +  CDS            env (fragment): murine leukemia virus gPr80 envelope polyprotein precursor; env; proteolytically cleaved into gp70SU and p15TM subunits
   9779..515     +  LTR            5' LTR (across the origin): 5' long terminal repeat from murine embryonic stem cell virus
