[The description below was written by a language model from this plasmid's Addgene catalogue record and pLannotate feature annotations shown in this document.]
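Description:
pMSCV PIG IMP-1-short is a murine stem cell virus (MSCV)-based retroviral vector for stable expression of human IGF-II mRNA-binding protein 1 (IMP-1, gene IGF2BP1) in mammalian cells. The roughly 9.8 kb plasmid is maintained in E. coli through a high-copy ColE1/pUC-type origin and an ampicillin resistance gene. Small annotated fragments of lacI, lacZα, rop, bom, TcR and env are backbone remnants rather than functional parts. The transferable region is bounded by MESV/MSCV 5′ and 3′ long terminal repeats and includes the Ψ packaging signal and a truncated gag segment lacking its start codon. Together these allow the transcript to be packaged into retroviral particles when the viral proteins are supplied in trans.

The roughly 2.1 kb insert was cloned between BglII and XhoI sites downstream of the packaging region. No separate internal promoter is annotated upstream of it, so it is presumably transcribed from the 5′ LTR. It comprises the IGF2BP1 coding sequence followed by several hundred bases before the next cassette. This fits the depositor's note that "short" denotes the shortest 3′UTR isoform generated by alternative cleavage and polyadenylation. Downstream, a mouse PGK promoter drives a bicistronic cassette in which the puromycin N-acetyltransferase gene is followed by an EMCV IRES and EGFP (the "PIG" module). Transduced cells can therefore be selected with puromycin and tracked by green fluorescence. The catalogue lists IRES and GFP as C-terminal tags, but the feature layout shows EGFP as a separately translated reporter, not a fusion to IMP-1.

The depositor states that the construct was made for soft-agar assays. The associated study examined how 3′UTR shortening affects oncogene activity in cancer cells.
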