Addgene plasmid #21659: pMSCV PIG IMP-1-short
Depositing lab: David Bartel. Depositing organization: Whitehead Institute for Biomedical Research. Publication: Widespread shortening of 3'UTRs by alternative cleavage and polyadenylation activates oncogenes in cancer cells. Mayr C, Bartel DP. Cell. 2009 Aug 21. 138(4):673-84. 10.1016/j.cell.2009.06.016 PubMed 19703394.
Backbone
  Vector backbone: pMSCV PIG
  Backbone size w/o insert (bp): 7600
  Vector type: Mammalian Expression, Retroviral
  Selectable markers: Puromycin
Growth in bacteria
  Bacterial resistance: Ampicillin, 100 μg/mL
  Growth temperature: 37°C
  Growth strain: DH5alpha
  Copy number: High Copy
Gene/Insert
  Gene/Insert name: IGF-II mRNA-binding protein 1 (alt names: IMP-1; CM18)
  Species: H. sapiens (human)
  Insert size (bp): 2100
  Entrez Gene: IGF2BP1 (a.k.a. CRD-BP, CRDBP, IMP-1, IMP1, VICKZ1, ZBP1)
  Tag / fusion protein: IRES (C terminal on backbone); GFP (C terminal on backbone)
  Cloning method: Restriction Enzyme; 5′ cloning site Bgl II (not destroyed); 3′ cloning site Xho I (unknown if destroyed)
  Sequencing primers: 5′ pBABE 5; 3′ MSCV-rev
Terms and licenses: Academic/Nonprofit Terms; Industry Terms: Not Available to Industry
Depositor comments: Short means always shortest 3’UTR due to alternative polyadenylation. Constructs for Soft-agar assay
How to cite: pMSCV PIG IMP-1-short was a gift from David Bartel (Addgene plasmid # 21659 ; http://n2t.net/addgene:21659 ; RRID:Addgene_21659)
