>Addgene plasmid #21659 | pMSCV PIG IMP-1-short | addgene partial sequence | sequence record 27420 | 21659 with MSCV-rev
CTCGTCTCTAGTCATATTTAAGAGACGCCTCCCTACCCGGTAGAATTCGTTAACCTCGAGAAATGAACCA
TCCTTTAAGGCTGATTAAAACACCTCTCTGCATGTTTTTAAAACCTGAAGGAAATTTTATTTTTCTTCCC
ACTGAGGTGTGATCCACCCTCTTGGTGGGGCCTGGAGAGCTTCTTTAAACAATCCACGTTTAAAAGTGCC
TTGCGCTAGAATTTCTGACACCCCGAGGGGCAGACAGTGTTGGGCCAATTGGGTGGGTGTTTGGGGCTGA
GAGATCAGGGTTCCTCACTGGAACATCTTTCTCAATCAAGTGGGCAAACCTGATCTACAGCCCGGCCCAG
GTGTCCCGGATTCCCACTCATTCTCAGGCCTGCCGGGGAGAGCACACTCTCGATTTCTGCCCGTTGTTGT
CCTGGACTCGAAGGGACAGGGAGGGGCTGGTCACTTCCTCCGTGCCTGGGCCTGGTTACTCTGTCCCTTC
TGATGCTGCTGCTTAACCTGGGCCAGGATGTCTCGGATCTTCCGTTGAGCCATCTGACTGGCATAGAAAT
GTCCGATGATTTTCACGATGACCTGGTCGTTCTCATCAGGGGTCTGGTCTCTTGGTACTACCACCTCAGC
TGCCGTCAAATTCTGCAACTCGTTCACCGTTTTTCCACCTTTGCCAATGACCCGGCCAGCTGCTGATGCT
GGCCACACGAATTGGGGTTTCACCTTCACTTCCCTACTTTGCTACTGGGGAACCAAAAA
